Addgene plasmid #32407: CD200RCd4d3+4-blac
Purpose: A positive control receptor bait (rat CD4d3+4-blac) and prey (rat CD200 receptor) EXPRESs plasmid for The Basic AVEXIS kit
Depositing lab: Gavin Wright. Depositing organization: Wellcome Sanger Institute. Publication: Large-scale screening for novel low-affinity extracellular protein interactions. Bushell KM, Sollner C, Schuster-Boeckler B, Bateman A, Wright GJ. Genome Res. 2008 Apr;18(4):622-30. Epub 2008 Feb 22. 10.1101/gr.7187808 PubMed 18296487.
Backbone
  Vector backbone: pEMCS
  Backbone manufacturer: Mark Bushell
  Backbone size w/o insert (bp): 6000
  Vector type: Mammalian Expression
Growth in bacteria
  Bacterial resistance: Ampicillin, 100 μg/mL
  Growth temperature: 37°C
  Growth strain: DH5alpha
  Copy number: Unknown
Gene/Insert
  Gene/Insert name: CD200 Receptor extracellular domain (alt names: OX-2 receptor; Cd200r1)
  Species: R. norvegicus (rat)
  Insert size (bp): 717
  Entrez Gene: Cd200r1 (a.k.a. Mox2r)
  Promoter: CMV
  Tag / fusion protein: Cd4d3+4 (C terminal on insert); beta-lactamase (C terminal on insert)
  Cloning method: Restriction Enzyme; 5′ cloning site NotI (not destroyed); 3′ cloning site AscI (not destroyed)
  Sequencing primers: 5′ CMV Forward
Resource information
  A portion of this plasmid was derived from a plasmid made by: pTT3 was obtained from Yves Durocher, National Research Council of Canada-Biotechnology Research Institute
Terms and licenses: Academic/Nonprofit Terms; Industry Terms: Not Available to Industry
How to cite: CD200RCd4d3+4-blac was a gift from Gavin Wright (Addgene plasmid # 32407 ; http://n2t.net/addgene:32407 ; RRID:Addgene_32407)
