[The description below was written by a language model from this plasmid's Addgene catalogue record and pLannotate feature annotations shown in this document.]
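Description:
CD200RCd4d3+4-blac is a mammalian expression plasmid of about 8.2 kb built on the pEMCS backbone, which derives in part from pTT3. It encodes a secreted, tagged form of the rat CD200 receptor (Cd200r1, also called the OX-2 receptor) extracellular domain and is supplied as a positive control for the Basic AVEXIS kit, a screening platform for low-affinity extracellular protein interactions. The plasmid is maintained in E. coli through a high-copy ColE1/pUC-type origin with ampicillin selection. An Epstein-Barr virus oriP fragment is also present, an element that supports episomal maintenance in mammalian cells that supply EBNA1.

Expression is driven by the CMV enhancer and promoter. These are followed by adenovirus-derived leader and splice sequences and a chimeric intron fragment, which typically boost transcript processing and yield. The annotation detects a fragment of a mouse immunoglobulin heavy chain signal sequence just upstream of the roughly 700 bp Cd200r1 ectodomain. The ectodomain is cloned between NotI and AscI sites that remain intact, so it can be exchanged. It is fused at its C terminus to rat CD4 domains 3 and 4, then to a segment matching the cartilage oligomeric matrix protein (COMP), and finally to a beta-lactamase lacking its own signal peptide. The transcript ends at a rabbit beta-globin polyadenylation signal. The COMP segment is not listed in the catalogue fields. It is known as a coiled-coil multimerisation domain that would raise the avidity of the secreted protein, while beta-lactamase provides an enzymatic readout of binding. This architecture fits the "prey" role in the assay, although the purpose statement mentions both bait and prey. Residual lac regulatory elements and small fragment matches elsewhere are backbone remnants.
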