Features (pLannotate 1.2.2; 21 found; start..end, strand, type, name):
    590..757     +  CDS            COMP (fragment): COMP_HUMAN - Experimental evidence at protein level: Swiss-Prot protein existence level 1. May play a role in the structural integrity of cartilage via its interaction with other extracellular matrix proteins such as the collagens and fibronectin. Can mediate the interaction of chondrocytes with the cartilage extracellular matrix through interaction with cell surface integrin receptors. Could play a role in the pathogenesis of osteoarthritis. Potent suppressor of apoptosis in both primary chondrocytes and transformed cells. Suppresses apoptosis by blocking the activation of caspase-3 and by in
    765..1554    +  CDS            bla(M) (fragment): β-lactamase lacking the signal sequence; bla(M); allows cytosolic expression of β-lactamase
   1590..1645    +  polyA_signal   β-globin poly(A) signal: rabbit β-globin polyadenylation signal (Gil and Proudfoot, 1987)
   2159..3840    -  rep_origin     oriP (fragment): Epstein-Barr virus oriP replication origin (Yates et al., 2000)
   3967..4071    +  promoter       AmpR promoter: bla
   4072..4932    +  CDS            AmpR: β-lactamase; bla; confers resistance to ampicillin, carbenicillin, and related antibiotics
   5103..5691    +  rep_origin     ori: high-copy-number ColE1/pMB1/pBR322/pUC origin of replication
   5874..5966    +  CDS            lacI (fragment): lac repressor; lacI; The lac repressor binds to the lac operator to inhibit transcription in E. coli. This inhibition can be relieved by adding lactose or isopropyl-β-D-thiogalactopyranoside (IPTG).
   5979..6000    +  protein_bind   CAP binding site: CAP binding activates transcription in the presence of cAMP. E. coli catabolite activator protein
   6015..6045    +  promoter       lac promoter: promoter for the E. coli lac operon
   6053..6069    +  protein_bind   lac operator: The lac repressor binds to the lac operator to inhibit transcription in E. coli. This inhibition can be relieved by adding lactose or isopropyl-β-D-thiogalactopyranoside (IPTG). lac repressor encoded by lacI
   6139..6155    +  promoter       tet promoter (fragment): E. coli promoter for tetracycline efflux protein gene
   6165..6190    -  CDS            bla(M) (fragment): β-lactamase lacking the signal sequence; bla(M); allows cytosolic expression of β-lactamase
   6364..6743    +  enhancer       CMV enhancer: human cytomegalovirus immediate early enhancer
   6745..6944    +  promoter       CMV promoter: human cytomegalovirus (CMV) immediate early promoter
   7012..7050    +  misc_feature   Ad SA (fragment): adenovirus major late transcript splice acceptor (Friedrich and Soriano, 1991)
   7083..7292    -  CDS            PTP (fragment): TERM_ADE02 - Experimental evidence at protein level: Swiss-Prot protein existence level 1. Protein covalently bound to the viral DNA that acts as a primer for viral genomic replication by DNA strand displacement. Assembles on the viral origin of replication in an initiation complex with viral polymerase, DBP, host NFIA and host POU2F1/OCT1. During initiation, the polymerase covalently couples the first dCTP with Ser- 580 of pTP. The terminal protein stimulates the template activity over 20 fold compared to protein-free templates. Neo-synthesized viral genomes are linked to two preterminal prot
   7323..7412    +  intron         chimeric intron (fragment): chimera between introns from adenovirus and immunoglobulin heavy chain genes
   7431..7477    +  CDS            IgH signal sequence (fragment): signal sequence from the mouse immunoglobulin heavy chain variable region
   7521..8219    +  CDS            Cd200r1 (fragment): MO2R1_RAT - Also known as Mox2r, Ox2r. Experimental evidence at protein level: Swiss-Prot protein existence level 1. Inhibitory receptor for the CD200/OX2 cell surface glycoprotein. Limits inflammation by inhibiting the expression of proinflammatory molecules including TNF-alpha, interferons, and inducible nitric oxide synthase (iNOS) in response to selected stimuli (By similarity). From Rattus norvegicus (Rat).
   8157..553     +  CDS            Cd4 (fragment) (across the origin): CD4_RAT - Experimental evidence at protein level: Swiss-Prot protein existence level 1. Integral membrane glycoprotein that plays an essential role in the immune response and serves multiple functions in responses against both external and internal offenses. In T-cells, functions primarily as a coreceptor for MHC class II molecule:peptide complex. The antigens presented by class II peptides are derived from extracellular proteins while class I peptides are derived from cytosolic proteins. Interacts simultaneously with the T-cell receptor (TCR) and the MHC class II presented by antigen presenti
>Addgene plasmid #32407 | CD200RCd4d3+4-blac | depositor full sequence | sequence record 37196 | CD200RCd4d3+4-blac sequence 8224 bps
GTCGACCTCCATCACGGCCTATAAGAGTGAGGGGGAGTCAGCGGAGTTCTCCTTCCCACTCAACCTTGGA
GAGGAAAGCCTGCAGGGAGAGTTGAGATGGAAGGCAGAGAAGGCTCCTTCTTCCCAGTCCTGGATCACCT
TCTCCCTAAAGAACCAAAAGGTGTCTGTGCAGAAGTCTACTAGCAACCCCAAGTTCCAGCTGTCCGAAAC
GCTCCCACTCACCCTTCAGATACCCCAGGTCTCCCTTCAGTTTGCTGGTTCTGGCAACCTGACCCTGACT
CTGGACAGAGGGATACTGTATCAGGAAGTGAACCTGGTGGTGATGAAAGTGACTCAGCCCGACAGCAACA
CTTTGACCTGTGAGGTGATGGGACCCACCTCACCCAAGATGAGACTGATCTTGAAGCAGGAGAATCAGGA
GGCCAGGGTCTCCAGGCAGGAGAAAGTGATTCAAGTGCAGGCCCCTGAAGCAGGGGTGTGGCAATGTCTA
CTGAGTGAAGGTGAAGAGGTCAAGATGGACTCCAAGATCCAGGTTTTATCCAAAGGGTTGAATTCCGGCG
GCGGCTCCGGAGGCGGTACCGGTGGCGGCGACCTAGCCCCACAGATGCTTCGAGAACTCCAGGAGACTAA
TGCGGCGCTGCAAGACGTGAGAGAGCTCTTGCGACAGCAGGTCAAGGAGATCACCTTCCTGAAGAATACG
GTGATGGAATGTGACGCCTGCGGTCTAGACAGAAACCTGCCTCCACTAGCACCTCTGGGCCCACACCCAG
AAACGCTGGTGAAAGTAAAAGATGCTGAAGATCAGTTGGGTGCACGAGTGGGTTACATCGAACTGGATCT
CAACAGCGGTAAGATCCTTGAGAGTTTTCGCCCCGAAGAACGTTTTCCAATGATGAGCACTTTTAAAGTT
CTGCTATGTGGCGCGGTATTATCCCGTATTGACGCCGGGCAAGAGCAACTCGGTCGCCGCATACACTATT
CTCAGAATGACTTGGTTGAGTACTCACCAGTCACAGAAAAGCATCTTACGGATGGCATGACAGTAAGAGA
ATTATGCAGTGCTGCCATAACCATGAGTGATAACACTGCGGCCAACTTACTTCTGACAACGATCGGAGGA
CCGAAGGAGCTAACCGCTTTTTTGCACAACATGGGGGATCATGTAACTCGCCTTGATCGTTGGGAACCGG
AGCTGAATGAAGCCATACCAAACGACGAGCGTGACACCACGATGCCTGTAGCAATGGCAACAACGTTGCG
CAAACTATTAACTGGCGAACTACTTACTCTAGCTTCCCGGCAACAATTAATAGACTGGATGGAGGCGGAT
AAAGTTGCAGGACCACTTCTGCGCTCGGCCCTTCCGGCTGGCTGGTTTATTGCTGATAAATCTGGAGCCG
GTGAGCGTGGGTCTCGCGGTATCATTGCAGCACTGGGGCCAGATGGTAAGCCCTCCCGTATCGTAGTTAT
CTACACGACGGGGAGTCAGGCAACTATGGATGAACGAAATAGACAGATCGCTGAGATAGGTGCCTCACTG
ATTAAGCATTGGTAATTAATTAAGGATCCCCCGACCTCGACCTCTGGCTAATAAAGGAAATTTATTTTCA
TTGCAATAGTGTGTTGGAATTTTTTGTGTCTCTCACTCGGAAGGACATATGGGAGGGCAAATCATTTGGT
CGAGATCCCTCGGAGATCTCTAGCTAGAGGATCGATCCCCGCCCCGGACGAACTAAACCTGACTACGACA
TCTCTGCCCCTTCTTCGCGGGGCAGTGCATGTAATCCCTTCAGTTGGTTGGTACAACTTGCCAACTGGGC
CCTGTTCCACATGTGACACGGGGGGGGACCAAACACAAAGGGGTTCTCTGACTGTAGTTGACATCCTTAT
AAATGGATGTGCACATTTGCCAACACTGAGTGGCTTTCATCCTGGAGCAGACTTTGCAGTCTGTGGACTG
CAACACAACATTGCCTTTATGTGTAACTCTTGGCTGAAGCTCTTACACCAATGCTGGGGGACATGTACCT
CCCAGGGGCCCAGGAAGACTACGGGAGGCTACACCAACGTCAATCAGAGGGGCCTGTGTAGCTACCGATA
AGCGGACCCTCAAGAGGGCATTAGCAATAGTGTTTATAAGGCCCCCTTGTTAACCCTAAACGGGTAGCAT
ATGCTTCCCGGGTAGTAGTATATACTATCCAGACTAACCCTAATTCAATAGCATATGTTACCCAACGGGA
AGCATATGCTATCGAATTAGGGTTAGTAAAAGGGTCCTAAGGAACAGCGATATCTCCCACCCCATGAGCT
GTCACGGTTTTATTTACATGGGGTCAGGATTCCACGAGGGTAGTGAACCATTTTAGTCACAAGGGCAGTG
GCTGAAGATCAAGGAGCGGGCAGTGAACTCTCCTGAATCTTCGCCTGCTTCTTCATTCTCCTTCGTTTAG
CTAATAGAATAACTGCTGAGTTGTGAACAGTAAGGTGTATGTGAGGTGCTCGAAAACAAGGTTTCAGGTG
ACGCCCCCAGAATAAAATTTGGACGGGGGGTTCAGTGGTGGCATTGTGCTATGACACCAATATAACCCTC
ACAAACCCCTTGGGCAATAAATACTAGTGTAGGAATGAAACATTCTGAATATCTTTAACAATAGAAATCC
ATGGGGTGGGGACAAGCCGTAAAGACTGGATGTCCATCTCACACGAATTTATGGCTATGGGCAACACATA
ATCCTAGTGCAATATGATACTGGGGTTATTAAGATGTGTCCCAGGCAGGGACCAAGACAGGTGAACCATG
TTGTTACACTCTATTTGTAACAAGGGGAAAGAGAGTGGACGCCGACAGCAGCGGACTCCACTGGTTGTCT
CTAACACCCCCGAAAATTAAACGGGGCTCCACGCCAATGGGGCCCATAAACAAAGACAAGTGGCCACTCT
TTTTTTTGAAATTGTGGAGTGGGGGCACGCGTCAGCCCCCACACGCCGCCCTGCGGTTTTGGACTGTAAA
ATAAGGGTGTAATAACTTGGCTGATTGTAACCCCGCTAACCACTGCGGTCAAACCACTTGCCCACAAAAC
CACTAATGGCACCCCGGGGAATACCTGCATAAGTAGGTGGGCGGGCCAAGATAGGGGCGCGATTGCTGCG
ATCTGGAGGACAAATTACACACACTTGCGCCTGAGCGCCAAGCACAGGGTTGTTGGTCCTCATATTCACG
AGGTCGCTGAGAGCACGGTGGGCTAATGTTGCCATGGGTAGCATATACTACCCAAATATCTGGATAGCAT
ATGCTATCCTAATCTATATCTGGGTAGCATAGGCTATCCTAATCTATATCTGGGTAGCATATGCTATCCT
AATCTATATCTGGGTAGTATATGCTATCCTAATTTATATCTGGGTAGCATAGGCTATCCTAATCTATATC
TGGGTAGCATATGCTATCCTAATCTATATCTGGGTAGTATATGCTATCCTAATCTGTATCCGGGTAGCAT
ATGCTATCCTAATAGAGATTAGGGTAGTATATGCTATCCTAATTTATATCTGGGTAGCATATACTACCCA
AATATCTGGATAGCATATGCTATCCTAATCTATATCTGGGTAGCATATGCTATCCTAATCTATATCTGGG
TAGCATAGGCTATCCTAATCTATATCTGGGTAGCATATGCTATCCTAATCTATATCTGGGTAGTATATGC
TATCCTAATTTATATCTGGGTAGCATAGGCTATCCTAATCTATATCTGGGTAGCATATGCTATCCTAATC
TATATCTGGGTAGTATATGCTATCCTAATCTGTATCCGGGTAGCATATGCTATCCTCATGATAAGCTGTC
AAACATGAGAATTTTCTTGAAGACGAAAGGGCCTCGTGATACGCCTATTTTTATAGGTTAATGTCATGAT
AATAATGGTTTCTTAGACGTCAGGTGGCACTTTTCGGGGAAATGTGCGCGGAACCCCTATTTGTTTATTT
TTCTAAATACATTCAAATATGTATCCGCTCATGAGACAATAACCCTGATAAATGCTTCAATAATATTGAA
AAAGGAAGAGTATGAGTATTCAACATTTCCGTGTCGCCCTTATTCCCTTTTTTGCGGCATTTTGCCTTCC
TGTTTTTGCTCACCCAGAAACGCTGGTGAAAGTAAAAGATGCTGAAGATCAGTTGGGTGCACGAGTGGGT
TACATCGAACTGGATCTCAACAGCGGTAAGATCCTTGAGAGTTTTCGCCCCGAAGAACGTTTTCCAATGA
TGAGCACTTTTAAAGTTCTGCTATGTGGCGCGGTATTATCCCGTGTTGACGCCGGGCAAGAGCAACTCGG
TCGCCGCATACACTATTCTCAGAATGACTTGGTTGAGTACTCACCAGTCACAGAAAAGCATCTTACGGAT
GGCATGACAGTAAGAGAATTATGCAGTGCTGCCATAACCATGAGTGATAACACTGCGGCCAACTTACTTC
TGACAACGATCGGAGGACCGAAGGAGCTAACCGCTTTTTTGCACAACATGGGGGATCATGTAACTCGCCT
TGATCGTTGGGAACCGGAGCTGAATGAAGCCATACCAAACGACGAGCGTGACACCACGATGCCTGCAGCA
ATGGCAACAACGTTGCGCAAACTATTAACTGGCGAACTACTTACTCTAGCTTCCCGGCAACAATTAATAG
ACTGGATGGAGGCGGATAAAGTTGCAGGACCACTTCTGCGCTCGGCCCTTCCGGCTGGCTGGTTTATTGC
TGATAAATCTGGAGCCGGTGAGCGTGGGTCTCGCGGTATCATTGCAGCACTGGGGCCAGATGGTAAGCCC
TCCCGTATCGTAGTTATCTACACGACGGGGAGTCAGGCAACTATGGATGAACGAAATAGACAGATCGCTG
AGATAGGTGCCTCACTGATTAAGCATTGGTAACTGTCAGACCAAGTTTACTCATATATACTTTAGATTGA
TTTAAAACTTCATTTTTAATTTAAAAGGATCTAGGTGAAGATCCTTTTTGATAATCTCATGACCAAAATC
CCTTAACGTGAGTTTTCGTTCCACTGAGCGTCAGACCCCGTAGAAAAGATCAAAGGATCTTCTTGAGATC
CTTTTTTTCTGCGCGTAATCTGCTGCTTGCAAACAAAAAAACCACCGCTACCAGCGGTGGTTTGTTTGCC
GGATCAAGAGCTACCAACTCTTTTTCCGAAGGTAACTGGCTTCAGCAGAGCGCAGATACCAAATACTGTT
CTTCTAGTGTAGCCGTAGTTAGGCCACCACTTCAAGAACTCTGTAGCACCGCCTACATACCTCGCTCTGC
TAATCCTGTTACCAGTGGCTGCTGCCAGTGGCGATAAGTCGTGTCTTACCGGGTTGGACTCAAGACGATA
GTTACCGGATAAGGCGCAGCGGTCGGGCTGAACGGGGGGTTCGTGCACACAGCCCAGCTTGGAGCGAACG
ACCTACACCGAACTGAGATACCTACAGCGTGAGCTATGAGAAAGCGCCACGCTTCCCGAAGGGAGAAAGG
CGGACAGGTATCCGGTAAGCGGCAGGGTCGGAACAGGAGAGCGCACGAGGGAGCTTCCAGGGGGAAACGC
CTGGTATCTTTATAGTCCTGTCGGGTTTCGCCACCTCTGACTTGAGCGTCGATTTTTGTGATGCTCGTCA
GGGGGGCGGAGCCTATGGAAAAACGCCAGCAACGCGGCCTTTTTACGGTTCCTGGCCTTTTGCTGGCCTT
TTGCTCACATGTTCTTTCCTGCGTTATCCCCTGATTCTGTGGATAACCGTATTACCGCCTTTGAGTGAGC
TGATACCGCTCGCCGCAGCCGAACGACCGAGCGCAGCGAGTCAGTGAGCGAGGAAGCGGAAGAGCGCCCA
ATACGCAAACCGCCTCTCCCCGCGCGTTGGCCGATTCATTAATGCAGCTGGCACGACAGGTTTCCCGACT
GGAAAGCGGGCAGTGAGCGCAACGCAATTAATGTGAGTTAGCTCACTCATTAGGCACCCCAGGCTTTACA
CTTTATGCTTCCGGCTCGTATGTTGTGTGGAATTGTGAGCGGATAACAATTTCACACAGGAAACAGCTAT
GACCATGATTACGCCAAGCTCTAGCTAGAGGTCGACCAATTCTCATGTTTGACAGCTTATCATCGCAGAT
CCGGGCAACGTTGTTGCCATTGCTGCAGGCGCAGAACTGGTAGGTATGGAAGATCTATACATTGAATCAA
TATTGGCAATTAGCCATATTAGTCATTGGTTATATAGCATAAATCAATATTGGCTATTGGCCATTGCATA
CGTTGTATCTATATCATAATATGTACATTTATATTGGCTCATGTCCAATATGACCGCCATGTTGACATTG
ATTATTGACTAGTTATTAATAGTAATCAATTACGGGGTCATTAGTTCATAGCCCATATATGGAGTTCCGC
GTTACATAACTTACGGTAAATGGCCCGCCTGGCTGACCGCCCAACGACCCCCGCCCATTGACGTCAATAA
TGACGTATGTTCCCATAGTAACGCCAATAGGGACTTTCCATTGACGTCAATGGGTGGAGTATTTACGGTA
AACTGCCCACTTGGCAGTACATCAAGTGTATCATATGCCAAGTCCGCCCCCTATTGACGTCAATGACGGT
AAATGGCCCGCCTGGCATTATGCCCAGTACATGACCTTACGGGACTTTCCTACTTGGCAGTACATCTACG
TATTAGTCATCGCTATTACCATGGTGATGCGGTTTTGGCAGTACACCAATGGGCGTGGATAGCGGTTTGA
CTCACGGGGATTTCCAAGTCTCCACCCCATTGACGTCAATGGGAGTTTGTTTTGGCACCAAAATCAACGG
GACTTTCCAAAATGTCGTAATAACCCCGCCCCGTTGACGCAAATGGGCGGTAGGCGTGTACGGTGGGAGG
TCTATATAAGCAGAGCTCGTTTAGTGAACCGTCAGATCCTCACTCTCTTCCGCATCGCTGTCTGCGAGGG
CCAGCTGTTGGGCTCGCGGTTGAGGACAAACTCTTCGCGGTCTTTCCAGTACTCTTGGATCGGAAACCCG
TCGGCCTCCGAACGGTACTCCGCCACCGAGGGACCTGAGCGAGTCCGCATCGACCGGATCGGAAAACCTC
TCGAGAAAGGCGTCTAACCAGTCACAGTCGCAAGGTAGGCTGAGCACCGTGGCGGGCGGCAGCGGGTGGC
GGTCGGGGTTGTTTCTGGCGGAGGTGCTGCTGATGATGTAATTAAAGTAGGCGGTCTTGAGACGGCGGAT
GGTCGAGGTGAGGTGTGGCAGGCTTGAGATCCAGCTGTTGGGGTGAGTACTCCCTCTCAAAAGCGGGCAT
TACTTCTGCGCTAAGATTGTCAGTTTCCAAAAACGAGGAGGATTTGATATTCACCTGGCCCGATCTGGCC
ATACACTTGAGTGACAATGACATCCACTTTGCCTTTCTCTCCACAGGTGTCCACTCCCAGGTCCAAGTTT
AAACTGCGGCCGCTCCGGCTAGCCGCCACCATGGTCTGCTTTTGGAGAACTTCTCACGTAGCAGTACTCT
TGATCTGGGGGGTCTTCGCGGCTGAGTCAAGTTGTCCTGATAAGAATCAAACAATGCAGAACAATTCATC
AACTATGACAGAAGTTAACACTACAGTGTTTGTACAGATGGGTAAAAAGGCTCTGCTCTGCTGCCCTTCT
ATTTCACTGACAAAAGTAATATTAATAACATGGACAATAACCCTCAGAGGACAGCCTTCCTGCATAATAT
CCTACAAAGCAGACACAAGGGAGACCCATGAAAGCAACTGCTCGGACAGAAGCATCACCTGGGCCTCCAC
ACCTGACCTCGCTCCTGACCTTCAGATCAGTGCAGTGGCCCTCCAGCATGAAGGGCGTTACTCATGTGAT
ATAGCAGTACCTGACGGGAATTTCCAAAACATCTATGACCTCCAAGTGCTGGTGCCCCCTGAAGTAACCC
ACTTTCCAGGGGAAAATAGAACTGCAGTTTGTGAGGCGATTGCAGGCAAACCTGCTGCGCAGATCTCTTG
GACGCCAGATGGGGATTGTGTCGCTAAGAATGAATCACACAGCAATGGCACCGTGACTGTCCGGAGCACA
TGCCACTGGGAGCAGAGCCACGTGTCTGTCGTGTTCTGTGTTGTCTCTCACTTGACAACTGGTAACCAGT
CTCTGTCTATAGAACTGGGTAGAGGGGGCGCGCC
