>Addgene plasmid #32407 | CD200RCd4d3+4-blac | addgene partial sequence | sequence record 39940 | LNCX 5'-AGCTCGTTTAGTGAACCGTCAGATC-3'
GCTGTCTGCGAGGGCCAGCTGTTGGGCTCGCGGTTGAGGACAAACTCTTCGCGGTCTTTCCAGTACTCTT
GGATCGGAAACCCGTCGGCCTCCGAACGGTACTCCGCCACCGAGGGACCTGAGCGAGTCCGCATCGACCG
GATCGGAAAACCTCTCGAGAAAGGCGTCTAACCAGTCACAGTCGCAAGGTAGGCTGAGCACCGTGGCGGG
CGGCAGCGGGTGGCGGTCGGGGTTGTTTCTGGCGGAGGTGCTGCTGATGATGTAATTAAAGTAGGCGGTC
TTGAGACGGCGGATGGTCGAGGTGAGGTGTGGCAGGCTTGAGATCCAGCTGTTGGGGTGAGTACTCCCTC
TCAAAAGCGGGCATTACTTCTGCGCTAAGATTGTCAGTTTCCAAAAACGAGGAGGATTTGATATTCACCT
GGCCCGATCTGGCCATACACTTGAGTGACAATGACATCCACTTTGCCTTTCTCTCCACAGGTGTCCACTC
CCAGGTCCAAGTTTAAACTGCGGCCGCTCCGGCTAGCCGCCACCATGGTCTGCTTTTGGAGAACTTCTCA
CGTAGCAGTACTCTTGATCTGGGGGGTCTTCGCGGCTGAGTCAAGTTGTCCTGATAAGAATCAAACAATG
CAGAACAATTCATCAACTATGACAGAAGTTAACACTACAGTGTTTGTACAGATGGGTAAAAAGGCTCTGC
TCTGCTGCCCTTCTATTTCACTGACAAAAGTAATATTA
