>Addgene plasmid #32407 | CD200RCd4d3+4-blac | addgene partial sequence | sequence record 39941 | rCD4-F 5'-AGTTTGCTGGTTCTGGCAAC-3'
CTGTATCAGGAAGTGAACCTGGTGGTGATGAAAGTGACTCAGCCCGACAGCAACACTTTGACCTGTGAGG
TGATGGGACCCACCTCACCCAAGATGAGACTGATCTTGAAGCAGGAGAATCAGGAGGCCAGGGTCTCCAG
GCAGGAGAAAGTGATTCAAGTGCAGGCCCCTGAAGCAGGGGTGTGGCAATGTCTACTGAGTGAAGGTGAA
GAGGTCAAGATGGACTCCAAGATCCAGGTTTTATCCAAAGGGTTGAATTCCGGCGGCGGCTCCGGAGGCG
GTACCGGTGGCGGCGACCTAGCCCCACAGATGCTTCGAGAACTCCAGGAGACTAATGCGGCGCTGCAAGA
CGTGAGAGAGCTCTTGCGACAGCAGGTCAAGGAGATCACCTTCCTGAAGAATACGGTGATGGAATGTGAC
GCCTGCGGTCTAGACAGAAACCTGCCTCCACTAGCACCTCTGGGCCCACACCCAGAAACGCTGGTGAAAG
TAAAAGATGCTGAAGATCAGTTGGGTGCACGAGTGGGTTACATCGAACTGGATCTCAACAGCGGTAAGAT
CCTTGAGAGTTTTCGCCCCGAAGAACGTTTTCCAATGATGAGCACTTTTAAAGTTCTGCTATGTGGCGCG
GTATTATCCCGTATTGACGCCGGGCAAGAGCAACTCG
